Addgene plasmid #39281: pFA6a-kanMX6-P41nmt1
Depositing lab: Jurg Bahler & John Pringle. Depositing organization: University of North Carolina at Chapel Hill. Publication: Heterologous modules for efficient and versatile PCR-based gene targeting in Schizosaccharomyces pombe. Bahler J, Wu JQ, Longtine MS, Shah NG, McKenzie A 3rd, Steever AB, Wach A, Philippsen P, Pringle JR. Yeast. 1998 Jul;14(10):943-51. 10.1002/(SICI)1097-0061(199807)14:10<943::AID-YEA292>3.0.CO;2-Y PubMed 9717240.
Backbone
  Vector backbone: pFA6a
  Backbone size w/o insert (bp): 2300
  Vector type: Yeast genomic targeting
  Selectable markers: Gentamicin
Growth in bacteria
  Bacterial resistance: Ampicillin, 100 μg/mL
  Growth temperature: 37°C
  Growth strain: DH5alpha
  Copy number: Unknown
Gene/Insert
  Gene/Insert name: nmt1 promoter
  Species: S. pombe (fission yeast)
  Insert size (bp): 2800
  Mutation: -1163 to +6 of nmt1 locus with a 4bp deletion (TATA) ~100bp from 3' end of promoter
  Entrez Gene: nmt1 (a.k.a. SPCC1223.02)
  Tag / fusion protein: A. gossypii translation elongation factor 1a gene terminator (N terminal on insert); KanR reverse orientation (N terminal on insert); A. gossypii translation elongation factor 1a gene promoter (N terminal on insert)
  Cloning method: Restriction Enzyme; 5′ cloning site BglII (not destroyed); 3′ cloning site PacI (not destroyed)
  Sequencing primers: 5′ Sp6_primer; 3′ T7_promoter
Terms and licenses: Academic/Nonprofit Terms; Industry Terms: Not Available to Industry
Depositor comments: 4bp deletion (TATA) when compared to EU493332.1, 8bp deletion at 4270-4277. Does not effect function.
How to cite: pFA6a-kanMX6-P41nmt1 was a gift from Jurg Bahler & John Pringle (Addgene plasmid # 39281 ; http://n2t.net/addgene:39281 ; RRID:Addgene_39281)
