[The description below was written by a language model from this plasmid's Addgene catalogue record.]
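Description:
pFA6a-kanMX6-P41nmt1 is a yeast genomic-targeting template plasmid built on the small pFA6a bacterial backbone (about 2.3 kb) and carrying an insert of roughly 2.8 kb. It is propagated in E. coli under ampicillin selection. The record lists no yeast replication origin, consistent with its role as a source of a PCR-amplifiable module for chromosomal integration in Schizosaccharomyces pombe rather than as an episomal expression vector. SP6 and T7 primer sites flank the insert, which sits between retained BglII and PacI sites.

The module has two parts. The first is the kanMX6 marker: a kanamycin-resistance coding sequence placed between the promoter and terminator of the Ashbya gossypii translation elongation factor 1α gene, recorded as lying in reverse orientation relative to the downstream promoter. These heterologous regulatory sequences drive marker expression in yeast while limiting homology to the host genome. The catalogue lists the yeast selection as gentamicin, which most likely refers to the related aminoglycoside G418 (Geneticin) normally used with kanMX cassettes. The second part is the S. pombe nmt1 promoter, spanning −1163 to +6 of the locus and bearing a 4 bp TATA deletion about 100 bp from its 3′ end. This is the attenuated P41 version of the thiamine-repressible nmt1 promoter, which gives intermediate expression.

The module is typically amplified with primers carrying tails homologous to a target locus and integrated immediately upstream of a chromosomal open reading frame, replacing the native promoter so that the gene comes under regulatable, moderate-strength nmt1 control. The depositor also notes an 8 bp deletion relative to a reference sequence and states that these differences do not affect function.
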