>Addgene plasmid #39281 | pFA6a-kanMX6-P41nmt1 | depositor partial sequence | sequence record 49630 | P41nmt1 promoter
AGACAGAATAAGTCATCAGCGGTTGTTTCATTTCCTATATTTTTTTTTTATTTTTTTATTTTTTAATAAG
GGAAAATTTAACGTCTAAGGATACAGAAGATTGTTAGCACATTAAAGTAATAAAGGCTTAAGTAGTAAGT
GCCTTAGCATGTTATTGTATTTCAAAGGACATAATCTAAAATAATAACAATATCATTTCTCACAAGTTAT
TCAATTTTCTTTTTTTTTTCTAATAATATCAAGAATGTATTATTTGTTTGACATAAGTCAACTAATTTAT
TTAATATGCTGGATTAATCTTGCAGACATGTAAATTAACAAGTTTTAGTCAAATAACGTTGAAGTTTCAA
TGAACTCAAATAATTTCTCTTTTTTTTTATATAACCATATATGTCTAATCTGATTTATATTTTCCGCAGG
ATCAACTGAAGTTATGACATTTGGATTGGATCACTTATAACCTTGGTCGCCAAATAATACAAAAATCAGC
GTTATAAAACAAAGAAGGTTTTTGTTAAGAAATTAATCCTCTTTCTTGATAAGAAAGTTGAACCGAAATT
GCAGATACTGATATATGAAAATAATACCCACAATTTTGGGAATAGCGCAAGCCTCAATTTAAACAATAGG
TGAGGACACATGATAATGACCTCAATGATTGTTAGAAGAAAAGAGCCTCATTACAAAATCGAAAAATGAA
TGGTTGGGTACAAGTTTCCAAAACATGGTAAAGTGGACTTTGCGTATGAGACGTAAATAGAAAAAAACAC
TTGTTATATGTTTTCTAGAATTATTGTTGTCTCTTTATGGTTGGATGATGCAAAATAGTAATTTCGGTTA
GTTGCTGTAAAACACCACGAGACAAATAGATATGGATATTTATTAAATCAGGAAAAACGTAACTCTCGGC
TACTGGATGGTTCAGTCACCCAACGATTACTGGGGAGAGAAAACAGGGCAAAAGCAAAGCTTAAAGGAAT
CCGATTGTCATTCGGCAATGTGCAGCGAAACTAAAAACCGGATAATGGACCTGTTAATCGAAACATTGAA
GATAAAGGAAGAGGAATCCTGGCATATCATCAATTGAATAAGTTGAATTAATTATTTCAATCTCATTCTC
ACTTTCTGACTTATAGTCGCT
