>Addgene plasmid #39281 | pFA6a-kanMX6-P41nmt1 | addgene partial sequence | sequence record 51102 | SP6 5'-ATTTAGGTGACACTATAG-3'
CGGCGAGGATCCCCGGGTTAATTAAAGACATGATTTAACAAAGCGACTATAAGTCAGAAAGTGAGAATGA
GATTGAAATAATTAATTCAACTTATTCAATTGATGATATGCCAGGATTCCTCTTCCTTTATCTTCAATGT
TTCGATTAACAGGTCCATTATCCGGTTTTTAGTTTCGCTGCACATTGCCGAATGACAATCGGATTCCTTT
AAGCTTTGCTTTTGCCCTGTTTTCTCTCCCCAGTAATCGTTGGGTGACTGAACCATCCAGTAGCCGAGAG
TTACGTTTTTCCTGATTTAATAAATATCCATATCTATTTGTCTCGTGGTGTTTTACAGCAACTAACCGAA
ATTACTATTTTGCATCATCCAACCATAAAGAGACAACAATAATTCTAGAAAACATATAACAAGTGTTTTT
TTCTATTTACGTCTCATACGCAAAGTCCACTTTACCATGTTTTGGAAACTTGTACCCAACCATTCATTTT
TCGATTTTGTAATGAGGCTCTTTTCTTCTAACAATCATTGAGGTCATTATCATGTGTCCTCACCTATTGT
TTAAATTGAGGCTTGCGCTATTCCCAAAATTGTGGGTATTATTTTCATATATCAGTATCTGCAATTTCGG
TTCAACTTTCTTATCAAGAAAGAGGATTAATTTCTTAACAAAAACCTTCTTTGTTTTATAACGCTGATTT
TTGTATTATTTGGCGACCAAGGTTATAAGTGATCCAATCCAAATGTCATAACTTCAGTTGATCCCTGCGG
AAAATATAAATCAGATTATGGTTATATAAAAAAAAAAGAGAAATTATTTGAGTTCATTGAAACTTCAACG
TTATTTGACTAAAACTTG
