>Addgene plasmid #39281 | pFA6a-kanMX6-P41nmt1 | addgene partial sequence | sequence record 51139 | T7 5'-TAATACGACTCACTATAGGG-3'
ATAGGCCACTAGTGGATCTGATATCATCGATGAATTCGAGCTCGTTTAAACTGGATGGCGGCGTTAGTAT
CGAATCGACAGCAGTATAGCGACCAGCATTCACATACGATTGACGCATGATATTACTTTCTGCGCACTTA
ACTTCGCATCTGGGCAGATGATGTCGAGGCGAAAAAAAATATAAATCACGCTAACATTTGATTAAAATAG
AACAACTACAATATAAAAAAACTATACAAATGACAAGTTCTTGAAAACAAGAATCTTTTTATTGTCAGTA
CTGATTAGAAAAACTCATCGAGCATCAAATGAAACTGCAATTTATTCATATCAGGATTATCAATACCATA
TTTTTGAAAAAGCCGTTTCTGTAATGAAGGAGAAAACTCACCGAGGCAGTTCCATAGGATGGCAAGATCC
TGGTATCGGTCTGCGATTCCGACTCGTCCAACATCAATACAACCTATTAATTTCCCCTCGTCAAAAATAA
GGTTATCAAGTGAGAAATCACCATGAGTGACGACTGAATCCGGTGAGAATGGCAAAAGCTTATGCATTTC
TTTCCAGACTTGTTCAACAGGCCAGCCATTACGCTCGTCATCAAAATCACTCGCATCAACCAAACCGTTA
TTCATTCGTGATTGCGCCTGAGCGAGACGAAATACGCGATCGCTGTTAAAAGGACAATTACAAACAGGAA
TCGAATGCAACCGGCGCAGGAACACTGCCAGCGCATCAACAATATTTTCACCTGAATCAGGATATTCTTC
TAATACCTGGAATGCTGTTTTGCCGGGGATCGCAGTGGTGAGTAACCATGCATCATCAGGAGTACGGATA
AAATGCTTGATGGTCGGAAGAGGCATAAATTCCGTCAGCCAGTTTAGTCTGACC
